>Addgene plasmid #142930 | TFORF2330 | addgene full sequence | sequence record 397289 | Addgene NGS Result
TTAATGTAGTCTTATGCAATACTCTTGTAGTCTTGCAACATGGTAACGATGAGTTAGCAACATGCCTTAC
AAGGAGAGAAAAAGCACCGTGCATGCCGATTGGTGGAAGTAAGGTGGTACGATCGTGCCTTATTAGGAAG
GCAACAGACGGGTCTGACATGGATTGGACGAACCACTGAATTGCCGCATTGCAGAGATATTGTATTTAAG
TGCCTAGCTCGATACATAAACGGGTCTCTCTGGTTAGACCAGATCTGAGCCTGGGAGCTCTCTGGCTAAC
TAGGGAACCCACTGCTTAAGCCTCAATAAAGCTTGCCTTGAGTGCTTCAAGTAGTGTGTGCCCGTCTGTT
GTGTGACTCTGGTAACTAGAGATCCCTCAGACCCTTTTAGTCAGTGTGGAAAATCTCTAGCAGTGGCGCC
CGAACAGGGACTTGAAAGCGAAAGGGAAACCAGAGGAGCTCTCTCGACGCAGGACTCGGCTTGCTGAAGC
GCGCACGGCAAGAGGCGAGGGGCGGCGACTGGTGAGTACGCCAAAAATTTTGACTAGCGGAGGCTAGAAG
GAGAGAGATGGGTGCGAGAGCGTCAGTATTAAGCGGGGGAGAATTAGATCGCGATGGGAAAAAATTCGGT
TAAGGCCAGGGGGAAAGAAAAAATATAAATTAAAACATATAGTATGGGCAAGCAGGGAGCTAGAACGATT
CGCAGTTAATCCTGGCCTGTTAGAAACATCAGAAGGCTGTAGACAAATACTGGGACAGCTACAACCATCC
CTTCAGACAGGATCAGAAGAACTTAGATCATTATATAATACAGTAGCAACCCTCTATTGTGTGCATCAAA
GGATAGAGATAAAAGACACCAAGGAAGCTTTAGACAAGATAGAGGAAGAGCAAAACAAAAGTAAGACCAC
CGCACAGCAAGCGGCCGCTGATCTTCAGACCTGGAGGAGGAGATATGAGGGACAATTGGAGAAGTGAATT
ATATAAATATAAAGTAGTAAAAATTGAACCATTAGGAGTAGCACCCACCAAGGCAAAGAGAAGAGTGGTG
CAGAGAGAAAAAAGAGCAGTGGGAATAGGAGCTTTGTTCCTTGGGTTCTTGGGAGCAGCAGGAAGCACTA
TGGGCGCAGCGTCAATGACGCTGACGGTACAGGCCAGACAATTATTGTCTGGTATAGTGCAGCAGCAGAA
CAATTTGCTGAGGGCTATTGAGGCGCAACAGCATCTGTTGCAACTCACAGTCTGGGGCATCAAGCAGCTC
CAGGCAAGAATCCTGGCTGTGGAAAGATACCTAAAGGATCAACAGCTCCTGGGGATTTGGGGTTGCTCTG
GAAAACTCATTTGCACCACTGCTGTGCCTTGGAATGCTAGTTGGAGTAATAAATCTCTGGAACAGATTTG
GAATCACACGACCTGGATGGAGTGGGACAGAGAAATTAACAATTACACAAGCTTAATACACTCCTTAATT
GAAGAATCGCAAAACCAGCAAGAAAAGAATGAACAAGAATTATTGGAATTAGATAAATGGGCAAGTTTGT
GGAATTGGTTTAACATAACAAATTGGCTGTGGTATATAAAATTATTCATAATGATAGTAGGAGGCTTGGT
AGGTTTAAGAATAGTTTTTGCTGTACTTTCTATAGTGAATAGAGTTAGGCAGGGATATTCACCATTATCG
TTTCAGACCCACCTCCCAACCCCGAGGGGACCCATGCATTGCATCTCAATTAGTCAGCAACCAGGTGTGG
AAAGTCCCCAGGCTCCCCAGCAGGCAGAAGTATGCAAAGCATGCGTCTCAATTAGTCAGCAACCATAGTC
CCGCCCCTAACTCCGCCCATCCCGCCCCTAACTCCGCCCAGTTCCGCCCATTCTCCGCCCCATGGCTGAC
TAATTTTTTTTATTTATGCAGAGGCCGAGGCCGCCTCGGCCTCTGAGCTATTCCAGAAGTAGTGAGGAGG
CTTTTTTGGAGGCCTAGGCTTTTGCAAAAAGCTTTCTAGAGGTACCACCGGAGCTTACCATGACCGAGTA
CAAGCCCACGGTGCGCCTCGCCACCCGCGACGACGTCCCCAGGGCCGTACGCACCCTCGCCGCCGCGTTC
GCCGACTACCCCGCCACGCGCCACACCGTCGATCCGGACCGCCACATCGAGCGGGTCACCGAGCTGCAAG
AACTCTTCCTCACGCGCGTCGGGCTCGACATCGGCAAGGTGTGGGTCGCGGACGACGGCGCCGCCGTGGC
GGTCTGGACCACGCCGGAGAGCGTCGAAGCGGGGGCGGTGTTCGCCGAGATCGGCCCGCGCATGGCCGAG
TTGAGCGGTTCCCGGCTGGCCGCGCAGCAACAGATGGAAGGCCTCCTGGCGCCGCACCGGCCCAAGGAGC
CCGCGTGGTTCCTGGCCACCGTCGGCGTCTCGCCCGACCACCAGGGCAAGGGTCTGGGCAGCGCCGTCGT
GCTCCCCGGAGTGGAGGCGGCCGAGCGCGCCGGGGTGCCCGCCTTCCTGGAGACCTCCGCGCCCCGCAAC
CTCCCCTTCTACGAGCGGCTCGGCTTCACCGTCACCGCCGACGTCGAGGTGCCCGAAGGACCGCGCACCT
GGTGCATGACCCGCAAGCCCGGTGCCAGTTAACGAATTCTAGATCTTGAGACAAATGGCAGTATTCATCC
ACAATTTTAAAAGAAAAGGGGGGATTGGGGGGTACAGTGCAGGGGAAAGAATAGTAGACATAATAGCAAC
AGACATACAAACTAAAGAATTACAAAAACAAATTACAAAAATTCAAAATTTTCGGGTTTATTACAGGGAC
AGCAGAGATCCACTTTGGCGCCGGCTCGAGGCCTGCAGGTGCAAAGATGGATAAAGTTTTAAACAGAGAG
GAATCTTTGCAGCTAATGGACCTTCTAGGTCTTGAAAGGAGTGGGAATTGGCTCCGGTGCCCGTCAGTGG
GCAGAGCGCACATCGCCCACAGTCCCCGAGAAGTTGGGGGGAGGGGTCGGCAATTGAACCGGTGCCTAGA
GAAGGTGGCGCGGGGTAAACTGGGAAAGTGATGTCGTGTACTGGCTCCGCCTTTTTCCCGAGGGTGGGGG
AGAACCGTATATAAGTGCAGTAGTCGCCGTGAACGTTCTTTTTCGCAACGGGTTTGCCGCCAGAACACAG
GTAAGTGCCGTGTGTGGTTCCCGCGGGCCTGGCCTCTTTACGGGTTATGGCCCTTGCGTGCCTTGAATTA
CTTCCACCTGGCTGCAGTACGTGATTCTTGATCCCGAGCTTCGGGTTGGAAGTGGGTGGGAGAGTTCGAG
GCCTTGCGCTTAAGGAGCCCCTTCGCCTCGTGCTTGAGTTGAGGCCTGGCCTGGGCGCTGGGGCCGCCGC
GTGCGAATCTGGTGGCACCTTCGCGCCTGTCTCGCTGCTTTCGATAAGTCTCTAGCCATTTAAAATTTTT
GATGACCTGCTGCGACGCTTTTTTTCTGGCAAGATAGTCTTGTAAATGCGGGCCAAGATCTGCACACTGG
TATTTCGGTTTTTGGGGCCGCGGGCGGCGACGGGGCCCGTGCGTCCCAGCGCACATGTTCGGCGAGGCGG
GGCCTGCGAGCGCGGCCACCGAGAATCGGACGGGGGTAGTCTCAAGCTGGCCGGCCTGCTCTGGTGCCTG
GCCTCGCGCCGCCGTGTATCGCCCCGCCCTGGGCGGCAAGGCTGGCCCGGTCGGCACCAGTTGCGTGAGC
GGAAAGATGGCCGCTTCCCGGCCCTGCTGCAGGGAGCTCAAAATGGAGGACGCGGCGCTCGGGAGAGCGG
GCGGGTGAGTCACCCACACAAAGGAAAAGGGCCTTTCCGTCCTCAGCCGTCGCTTCATGTGACTCCACGG
AGTACCGGGCGCCGTCCAGGCACCTCGATTAGTTCTCGAGCTTTTGGAGTACGTCGTCTTTAGGTTGGGG
GGAGGGGTTTTATGCGATGGAGTTTCCCCACACTGAGTGGGTGGAGACTGAAGTTAGGCCAGCTTGGCAC
TTGATGTAATTCTCCTTGGAATTTGCCCTTTTTGAGTTTGGATCTTGGTTCATTCTCAAGCCTCAGACAG
TGGTTCAAAGTTTTTTTCTTCCATTTCAGGTGTCGTGAGGCTAGCACCGCCACCATGTTCAGCCAGCAGC
AGCAGCAGCAGCTCCAGCAACAGCAGCAGCAGCTCCAGCAGTTACAGCAGCAGCAGCTCCAGCAGCAGCA
ATTGCAGCAGCAGCAGTTACTGCAGCTCCAGCAGCTGCTCCAGCAGTCCCCACCACAGGCCCCGTTGCCC
ATGGCTGTCAGCCGGGGGCTCCCCCCGCAGCAGCCACAGCAGCCGCTTCTGAATCTCCAGGGCACCAACT
CAGCCTCCCTCCTCAACGGCTCCATGCTGCAGAGAGCTTTGCTTTTACAGCAGTTGCAAGGTAACCTCCG
AGGCTATGGCATGGCATCCCCAGGCCTCGCAGCCCCCAGCCTCACACCCCCACAACTGGCCACTCCAAAT
TTGCAACAGTTCTTTCCCCAGGCCACTCGCCAGTCCTTGCTGGGACCTCCTCCTGTTGGGGTCCCCATGA
ACCCTTCCCAGTTCAACCTTTCAGGACGGAACCCCCAGAAACAGGCCCGGACCTCCTCCTCTACCACCCC
CAATCGAAAGGATTCTTCTTCTCAGACAATGCCTGTGGAAGACAAGTCAGACCCCCCAGAGGGGTCTGAG
GAAGCCGCAGAGCCCCGGATGGACACACCAGAAGACCAAGATTTACCGCCCTGCCCAGAGGACATCGCCA
AGGAAAAACGCACTCCAGCACCTGAGCCTGAGCCTTGTGAGGCGTCCGAGCTGCCAGCAAAGAGATTGAG
GAGCTCAGAAGAGCCCACAGAGAAGGAACCTCCAGGGCAGTTACAGGTGAAGGCCCAGCCGCAGGCCCGG
ATGACAGTACCGAAACAGACACAGACACCAGACCTGCTGCCTGAGGCCCTGGAAGCCCAAGTGCTGCCAC
GATTCCAGCCACGGGTCCTGCAGGTCCAGGCCCAGGTGCAGTCACAGACTCAGCCGCGGATACCATCCAC
AGACACCCAGGTGCAGCCAAAGCTGCAGAAGCAGGCGCAAACACAGACCTCTCCAGAGCACTTAGTGCTG
CAACAGAAGCAGGTGCAGCCACAGCTGCAGCAGGAGGCAGAGCCACAGAAGCAGGTGCAGCCACAGGTCC
ACACACAGGCACAGCCAAGCGTCCAGCCACAGGAGCATCCTCCAGCGCAGGTGTCAGTACAGCCACCAGA
GCAGACCCATGAGCAGCCTCACACCCAGCCGCAGGTGTCGTTGCTGGCTCCAGAGCAAACACCAGTTGTG
GTTCATGTCTGCGGGCTGGAGATGCCACCTGATGCAGTAGAAGCTGGTGGAGGCATGGAAAAGACCTTGC
CAGAGCCTGTGGGCACCCAAGTCAGCATGGAAGAGATTCAGAATGAGTCGGCCTGTGGCCTAGATGTGGG
AGAATGTGAAAACAGAGCGAGAGAGATGCCAGGGGTATGGGGCGCCGGGGGCTCCCTGAAGGTCACCATT
CTGCAGAGCAGTGACAGCCGGGCCTTTAGCACTGTACCCCTGACACCTGTCCCCCGCCCCAGTGACTCCG
TCTCCTCCACCCCTGCGGCTACCAGCACTCCCTCTAAGCAGGCCCTCCAGTTCTTCTGCTACATCTGCAA
GGCCAGCTGCTCCAGCCAGCAGGAGTTCCAGGACCACATGTCGGAGCCTCAGCACCAGCAGCGGCTAGGG
GAGATCCAGCACATGAGCCAAGCCTGCCTCCTGTCCCTGCTGCCCGTGCCCCGGGACGTCCTGGAGACAG
AGGATGAGGAGCCTCCACCAAGGCGCTGGTGCAACACCTGCCAGCTCTACTACATGGGGGACCTGATCCA
ACACCGCAGGACACAGGACCACAAGATTGCCAAACAATCCTTGCGACCCTTCTGCACCGTTTGCAACCGC
TACTTCAAAACCCCTCGCAAGTTTGTGGAGCACGTGAAGTCCCAGGGGCATAAGGACAAAGCCAAGGAGC
TGAAGTCGCTTGAGAAAGAAATTGCTGGCCAAGATGAGGACCACTTCATTACAGTGGACGCTGTGGGTTG
CTTCGAGGGTGATGAAGAAGAGGAAGAGGATGATGAGGATGAAGAAGAGATCGAGGTTGAGGAGGAACTC
TGCAAGCAGGTGAGGTCCAGAGATATATCCAGAGAGGAGTGGAAGGGCTCGGAGACCTACAGCCCCAATA
CTGCATATGGTGTGGACTTCCTGGTGCCCGTGATGGGCTATATCTGCCGCATCTGCCACAAGTTCTATCA
CAGCAACTCAGGGGCACAGCTCTCCCACTGCAAGTCCCTGGGCCACTTTGAGAACCTGCAGAAATACAAG
GCGGCCAAGAACCCCAGCCCCACCACCCGACCTGTGAGCCGCCGGTGCGCAATCAACGCCCGGAACGCTT
TGACAGCCCTGTTCACCTCCAGCGGCCGCCCACCCTCCCAGCCCAACACCCAGGACAAAACACCCAGCAA
GGTGACGGCTCGACCCTCCCAGCCCCCACTACCTCGGCGCTCAACCCGCCTCAAAACCTAGTAATGAACT
AGTCCGTAACTTGAAAGTATTTCGATTTCTTGGCTTTATATATCTTGTGGAAAGGACGACCTATTGCGAT
CTTTATAGAATCTACGCGTTAAGTCGACAATCAACCTCTGGATTACAAAATTTGTGAAAGATTGACTGGT
ATTCTTAACTATGTTGCTCCTTTTACGCTATGTGGATACGCTGCTTTAATGCCTTTGTATCATGCTATTG
CTTCCCGTATGGCTTTCATTTTCTCCTCCTTGTATAAATCCTGGTTGCTGTCTCTTTATGAGGAGTTGTG
GCCCGTTGTCAGGCAACGTGGCGTGGTGTGCACTGTGTTTGCTGACGCAACCCCCACTGGTTGGGGCATT
GCCACCACCTGTCAGCTCCTTTCCGGGACTTTCGCTTTCCCCCTCCCTATTGCCACGGCGGAACTCATCG
CCGCCTGCCTTGCCCGCTGCTGGACAGGGGCTCGGCTGTTGGGCACTGACAATTCCGTGGTGTTGTCGGG
GAAATCATCGTCCTTTCCTTGGCTGCTCGCCTGTGTTGCCACCTGGATTCTGCGCGGGACGTCCTTCTGC
TACGTCCCTTCGGCCCTCAATCCAGCGGACCTTCCTTCCCGCGGCCTGCTGCCGGCTCTGCGGCCTCTTC
CGCGTCTTCGCCTTCGCCCTCAGACGAGTCGGATCTCCCTTTGGGCCGCCTCCCCGCGTCGACTTTAAGA
CCAATGACTTACAAGGCAGCTGTAGATCTTAGCCACTTTTTAAAAGAAAAGGGGGGACTGGAAGGGCTAA
TTCACTCCCAACGAAGACAAGATCTGCTTTTTGCTTGTACTGGGTCTCTCTGGTTAGACCAGATCTGAGC
CTGGGAGCTCTCTGGCTAACTAGGGAACCCACTGCTTAAGCCTCAATAAAGCTTGCCTTGAGTGCTTCAA
GTAGTGTGTGCCCGTCTGTTGTGTGACTCTGGTAACTAGAGATCCCTCAGACCCTTTTAGTCAGTGTGGA
AAATCTCTAGCAGTACGTATAGTAGTTCATGTCATCTTATTATTCAGTATTTATAACTTGCAAAGAAATG
AATATCAGAGAGTGAGAGGAACTTGTTTATTGCAGCTTATAATGGTTACAAATAAAGCAATAGCATCACA
AATTTCACAAATAAAGCATTTTTTTCACTGCATTCTAGTTGTGGTTTGTCCAAACTCATCAATGTATCTT
ATCATGTCTGGCTCTAGCTATCCCGCCCCTAACTCCGCCCATCCCGCCCCTAACTCCGCCCAGTTCCGCC
CATTCTCCGCCCCATGGCTGACTAATTTTTTTTATTTATGCAGAGGCCGAGGCCGCCTCGGCCTCTGAGC
TATTCCAGAAGTAGTGAGGAGGCTTTTTTGGAGGCCTAGGGACGTACCCAATTCGCCCTATAGTGAGTCG
TATTACGCGCGCTCACTGGCCGTCGTTTTACAACGTCGTGACTGGGAAAACCCTGGCGTTACCCAACTTA
ATCGCCTTGCAGCACATCCCCCTTTCGCCAGCTGGCGTAATAGCGAAGAGGCCCGCACCGATCGCCCTTC
CCAACAGTTGCGCAGCCTGAATGGCGAATGGG
[124 nt withheld, positions 8153-8276]
C
[91 nt withheld, positions 8278-8368]
A
[49 nt withheld, positions 8370-8418]
CCTTTGACGTTGGAGTCCACGTTCTTT
[37 nt withheld, positions 8446-8482]
ACCCTATCTCGGTCTATTCTTTTGATTTATAAGGGATTTTGCCGATTTCGGCCTATTGGTTAAAAAATGA
GCTGATTTAACAAAAATTTAACGCGAATTTTAACAAAATATTAACGCTTACAATTTAGGTGGCACTTTTC
GGGGAAATGTGCGCGGAACCCCTATTTGTTTATTTTTCTAAATACATTCAAATATGTATCCGCTCATGAG
ACAATAACCCTGATAAATGCTTCAATAATATTGAAAAAGGAAGAGTATGAGTATTCAACATTTCCGTGTC
GCCCTTATTCCCTTTTTTGCGGCATTTTGCCTTCCTGTTTTTGCTCACCCAGAAACGCTGGTGAAAGTAA
AAGATGCTGAAGATCAGTTGGGTGCACGAGTGGGTTACATCGAACTGGATCTCAACAGCGGTAAGATCCT
TGAGAGTTTTCGCCCCGAAGAACGTTTTCCAATGATGAGCACTTTTAAAGTTCTGCTATGTGGCGCGGTA
TTATCCCGTATTGACGCCGGGCAAGAGCAACTCGGTCGCCGCATACACTATTCTCAGAATGACTTGGTTG
AGTACTCACCAGTCACAGAAAAGCATCTTACGGATGGCATGACAGTAAGAGAATTATGCAGTGCTGCCAT
AACCATGAGTGATAACACTGCGGCCAACTTACTTCTGACAACGATCGGAGGACCGAAGGAGCTAACCGCT
TTTTTGCACAACATGGGGGATCATGTAACTCGCCTTGATCGTTGGGAACCGGAGCTGAATGAAGCCATAC
CAAACGACGAGCGTGACACCACGATGCCTGTAGCAATGGCAACAACGTTGCGCAAACTATTAACTGGCGA
ACTACTTACTCTAGCTTCCCGGCAACAATTAATAGACTGGATGGAGGCGGATAAAGTTGCAGGACCACTT
CTGCGCTCGGCCCTTCCGGCTGGCTGGTTTATTGCTGATAAATCTGGAGCCGGTGAGCGTGGGTCTCGCG
GTATCATTGCAGCACTGGGGCCAGATGGTAAGCCCTCCCGTATCGTAGTTATCTACACGACGGGGAGTCA
GGCAACTATGGATGAACGAAATAGACAGATCGCTGAGATAGGTGCCTCACTGATTAAGCATTGGTAACTG
TCAGACCAAGTTTACTCATATATACTTTAGATTGATTTAAAACTTCATTTTTAATTTAAAAGGATCTAGG
TGAAGATCCTTTTTGATAATCTCATGACCAAAATCCCTTAACGTGAGTTTTCGTTCCACTGAGCGTCAGA
CCCCGTAGAAAAGATCAAAGGATCTTCTTGAGATCCTTTTTTTCTGCGCGTAATCTGCTGCTTGCAAACA
AAAAAACCACCGCTACCAGCGGTGGTTTGTTTGCCGGATCAAGAGCTACCAACTCTTTTTCCGAAGGTAA
CTGGCTTCAGCAGAGCGCAGATACCAAATACTGTTCTTCTAGTGTAGCCGTAGTTAGGCCACCACTTCAA
GAACTCTGTAGCACCGCCTACATACCTCGCTCTGCTAATCCTGTTACCAGTGGCTGCTGCCAGTGGCGAT
AAGTCGTGTCTTACCGGGTTGGACTCAAGACGATAGTTACCGGATAAGGCGCAGCGGTCGGGCTGAACGG
GGGGTTCGTGCACACAGCCCAGCTTGGAGCGAACGACCTACACCGAACTGAGATACCTACAGCGTGAGCT
ATGAGAAAGCGCCACGCTTCCCGAAGGGAGAAAGGCGGACAGGTATCCGGTAAGCGGCAGGGTCGGAACA
GGAGAGCGCACGAGGGAGCTTCCAGGGGGAAACGCCTGGTATCTTTATAGTCCTGTCGGGTTTCGCCACC
TCTGACTTGAGCGTCGATTTTTGTGATGCTCGTCAGGGGGGCGGAGCCTATGGAAAAACGCCAGCAACGC
GGCCTTTTTACGGTTCCTGGCCTTTTGCTGGCCTTTTGCTCACATGTTCTTTCCTGCGTTATCCCCTGAT
TCTGTGGATAACCGTATTACCGCCTTTGAGTGAGCTGATACCGCTCGCCGCAGCCGAACGACCGAGCGCA
GCGAGTCAGTGAGCGAGGAAGCGGAAGAGCGCCCAATACGCAAACCGCCTCTCCCCGCGCGTTGGCCGAT
TCATTAATGCAGCTGGCACGACAGGTTTCCCGACTGGAAAGCGGGCAGTGAGCGCAACGCAATTAATGTG
AGTTAGCTCACTCATTAGGCACCCCAGGCTTTACACTTTATGCTTCCGGCTCGTATGTTGTGTGGAATTG
TGAGCGGATAACAATTTCACACAGGAAACAGCTATGACCATGATTACGCCAAGCGCGCAATTAACCCTCA
CTAAAGGGAACAAAAGCTGGAGCTGCAAGC
Features (pLannotate 1.2.2; 31 found; start..end, strand, type, name):
      5..231     +  promoter       RSV promoter: Rous sarcoma virus enhancer/promoter
    232..412     +  LTR            5' LTR (truncated): truncated 5' long terminal repeat (LTR) from HIV-1
    459..584     +  misc_feature   HIV-1 Ψ: packaging signal of human immunodeficiency virus type 1
    568..931     +  CDS            HIV-1 gag (fragment): gag protein from human immunodeficiency virus 1; gag
   1077..1310    +  misc_feature   RRE: The Rev response element (RRE) of HIV-1 allows for Rev-dependent mRNA export from the nucleus to the cytoplasm.
   1687..1713    +  CDS            Rev (fragment): human immunodeficiency virus 1 (HIV-1) Rev protein; rev; enhances nuclear export of unspliced and incompletely spliced viral mRNAs
   1720..1743    +  promoter       SV40 promoter (fragment): SV40 early promoter
   1744..1815    +  promoter       SV40 promoter (fragment): SV40 enhancer and early promoter
   1839..1974    +  rep_origin     SV40 ori: SV40 origin of replication
   2020..2616    +  CDS            PuroR (fragment): puromycin N-acetyltransferase; pac from Streptomyces; confers resistance to puromycin
   2665..2782    +  misc_feature   cPPT/CTS: central polypurine tract and central termination sequence of HIV-1
   2847..2913    +  CDS            small t antigen (fragment): SV40 (simian virus 40) small t antigen
   2920..4098    +  promoter       EF-1α promoter: strong constitutive promoter for human elongation factor EF-1α
   4115..6568    +  CDS            CIZ1 (fragment): CIZ1_HUMAN - Also known as LSFR1, NP94, ZNF356. Experimental evidence at protein level: Swiss-Prot protein existence level 1. May regulate the subcellular localization of CIP/WAF1. From Homo sapiens (Human).
   6584..6637    +  promoter       U6 promoter (fragment): RNA polymerase III promoter for human U6 snRNA
   6679..7267    +  misc_feature   WPRE: woodchuck hepatitis virus posttranscriptional regulatory element
   7318..7337    +  misc_feature   cPPT/CTS (fragment): central polypurine tract and central termination sequence of HIV-1
   7339..7572    +  LTR            3' LTR (ΔU3): self-inactivating 3' long terminal repeat (LTR) from HIV-1
   7650..7771    +  polyA_signal   SV40 poly(A) signal: SV40 polyadenylation signal
   7811..7946    +  rep_origin     SV40 ori: SV40 origin of replication
   7967..7985    -  promoter       T7 promoter: promoter for bacteriophage T7 RNA polymerase
   7993..8148    +  CDS            lacZα (fragment): LacZα fragment of β-galactosidase; lacZ fragment
   8153..8581    +  rep_origin     f1 ori (sequence partly withheld): f1 bacteriophage origin of replication; arrow indicates direction of (+) strand synthesis
   8634..8738    +  promoter       AmpR promoter: bla
   8739..9599    +  CDS            AmpR: β-lactamase; bla; confers resistance to ampicillin, carbenicillin, and related antibiotics
   9770..10358   +  rep_origin     ori: high-copy-number ColE1/pMB1/pBR322/pUC origin of replication
  10541..10633   +  CDS            lacI (fragment): lac repressor; lacI; The lac repressor binds to the lac operator to inhibit transcription in E. coli. This inhibition can be relieved by adding lactose or isopropyl-β-D-thiogalactopyranoside (IPTG).
  10646..10667   +  protein_bind   CAP binding site: CAP binding activates transcription in the presence of cAMP. E. coli catabolite activator protein
  10682..10712   +  promoter       lac promoter: promoter for the E. coli lac operon
  10716..10738   +  protein_bind   lac operator (fragment): The lac repressor binds to the lac operator to inhibit transcription in E. coli. This inhibition can be relieved by adding lactose or isopropyl-β-D-thiogalactopyranoside (IPTG). lac repressor encoded by lacI
  10781..10799   +  promoter       T3 promoter: promoter for bacteriophage T3 RNA polymerase
