[The description below was written by a language model from this plasmid's Addgene catalogue record and pLannotate feature annotations shown in this document.]
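Description:
TFORF2330 is a lentiviral mammalian expression plasmid built on the pLX_TRC317 backbone that carries the human CIZ1 open reading frame, one member of a barcoded transcription factor ORF collection. It is maintained in E. coli through a high-copy ColE1/pUC-type origin with ampicillin resistance (β-lactamase), and it also contains an f1 origin plus remnants of a lac/T7/T3 cloning region. The depositor notes that the plasmid can recombine, which is a common issue with LTR-containing vectors. The annotated sequence is about 10.8 kb, consistent with the stated backbone and insert sizes.

The viral portion has a third-generation, self-inactivating layout. An RSV promoter drives a truncated HIV-1 5' LTR, followed by the Ψ packaging signal with a gag fragment, the Rev response element for Rev-dependent export of the genomic RNA, a cPPT/CTS, and a ΔU3 3' LTR with a downstream SV40 polyadenylation signal. Within the transfer cassette, an SV40 promoter/origin region precedes the puromycin N-acetyltransferase gene, allowing selection of transduced cells. The strong constitutive EF-1α promoter then drives the CIZ1 coding sequence, which the depositor describes as synthesized and matched to specific reference transcripts. A WPRE downstream of the ORF enhances transcript stability and expression. The record states that each construct carries a unique 24-bp barcode, but the feature table does not annotate it, so its exact position is not given. A short U6 promoter fragment annotated between the ORF and WPRE has no stated function.

The construct is intended for overexpressing CIZ1 in mammalian cells, either individually or in pooled transcription factor screens where the barcode identifies the delivered ORF.
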