Addgene plasmid #142930: TFORF2330
Purpose: Lentiviral vector for overexpressing transcription factor ORFs with unique 24-bp barcodes. Barcodes facilitate identification of transcription factors in pooled screens.
Depositing lab: Feng Zhang. Depositing organization: Broad Institute. Publication: A transcription factor atlas of directed differentiation. Joung J, Ma S, Tay T, Geiger-Schuller KR, Kirchgatterer PC, Verdine VK, Guo B, Arias-Garcia MA, Allen WE, Singh A, Kuksenko O, Abudayyeh OO, Gootenberg JS, Fu Z, Macrae RK, Buenrostro JD, Regev A, Zhang F. Cell. 2023 Jan 5;186(1):209-229.e26. doi: 10.1016/j.cell.2022.11.026. PubMed 36608654.
Backbone
  Vector backbone: pLX_TRC317
  Backbone manufacturer: Broad Institute Genetic Perturbation Platform
  Backbone size w/o insert (bp): 8264
  Vector type: Mammalian Expression, Lentiviral
  Selectable markers: Puromycin
Growth in bacteria
  Bacterial resistance: Ampicillin, 100 μg/mL
  Growth temperature: 37°C
  Growth strain: NEB Stable
  Copy number: High Copy
Gene/Insert
  Gene/Insert name: CIZ1
  Species: H. sapiens (human)
  Insert size (bp): 2558
  Entrez Gene: CIZ1 (a.k.a. RP11-395P17.7, LSFR1, NP94, ZNF356)
  Promoter: EF1a
  Cloning method: Unknown
  Sequencing primers: 5′ GGGTGGAGACTGAAGTTAGGCCAG; 3′ CACATAGCGTAAAAGGAGCAACATAG
Terms and licenses: Academic/Nonprofit Terms; Industry Terms: Not Available to Industry
Depositor comments: NM_001131018,XM_005251893,ENST00000372954 . The transcription factor ORF portion of this plasmid was synthesized by Genewiz. Please test multiple small colonies in case of plasmid recombination. To make this collection available in a timely manner, a portion of this collection was not fully sequenced by Addgene. If an Addgene verified full plasmid sequence is not available, please contact us prior to placing an order to request the full sequence.
How to cite: TFORF2330 was a gift from Feng Zhang (Addgene plasmid # 142930 ; http://n2t.net/addgene:142930 ; RRID:Addgene_142930)
