>Addgene plasmid #142930 | TFORF2330 | depositor partial sequence | sequence record 280928 | Insert
ACCGCCACCATGTTCAGCCAGCAGCAGCAGCAGCAGCTCCAGCAACAGCAGCAGCAGCTCCAGCAGTTAC
AGCAGCAGCAGCTCCAGCAGCAGCAATTGCAGCAGCAGCAGTTACTGCAGCTCCAGCAGCTGCTCCAGCA
GTCCCCACCACAGGCCCCGTTGCCCATGGCTGTCAGCCGGGGGCTCCCCCCGCAGCAGCCACAGCAGCCG
CTTCTGAATCTCCAGGGCACCAACTCAGCCTCCCTCCTCAACGGCTCCATGCTGCAGAGAGCTTTGCTTT
TACAGCAGTTGCAAGGTAACCTCCGAGGCTATGGCATGGCATCCCCAGGCCTCGCAGCCCCCAGCCTCAC
ACCCCCACAACTGGCCACTCCAAATTTGCAACAGTTCTTTCCCCAGGCCACTCGCCAGTCCTTGCTGGGA
CCTCCTCCTGTTGGGGTCCCCATGAACCCTTCCCAGTTCAACCTTTCAGGACGGAACCCCCAGAAACAGG
CCCGGACCTCCTCCTCTACCACCCCCAATCGAAAGGATTCTTCTTCTCAGACAATGCCTGTGGAAGACAA
GTCAGACCCCCCAGAGGGGTCTGAGGAAGCCGCAGAGCCCCGGATGGACACACCAGAAGACCAAGATTTA
CCGCCCTGCCCAGAGGACATCGCCAAGGAAAAACGCACTCCAGCACCTGAGCCTGAGCCTTGTGAGGCGT
CCGAGCTGCCAGCAAAGAGATTGAGGAGCTCAGAAGAGCCCACAGAGAAGGAACCTCCAGGGCAGTTACA
GGTGAAGGCCCAGCCGCAGGCCCGGATGACAGTACCGAAACAGACACAGACACCAGACCTGCTGCCTGAG
GCCCTGGAAGCCCAAGTGCTGCCACGATTCCAGCCACGGGTCCTGCAGGTCCAGGCCCAGGTGCAGTCAC
AGACTCAGCCGCGGATACCATCCACAGACACCCAGGTGCAGCCAAAGCTGCAGAAGCAGGCGCAAACACA
GACCTCTCCAGAGCACTTAGTGCTGCAACAGAAGCAGGTGCAGCCACAGCTGCAGCAGGAGGCAGAGCCA
CAGAAGCAGGTGCAGCCACAGGTCCACACACAGGCACAGCCAAGCGTCCAGCCACAGGAGCATCCTCCAG
CGCAGGTGTCAGTACAGCCACCAGAGCAGACCCATGAGCAGCCTCACACCCAGCCGCAGGTGTCGTTGCT
GGCTCCAGAGCAAACACCAGTTGTGGTTCATGTCTGCGGGCTGGAGATGCCACCTGATGCAGTAGAAGCT
GGTGGAGGCATGGAAAAGACCTTGCCAGAGCCTGTGGGCACCCAAGTCAGCATGGAAGAGATTCAGAATG
AGTCGGCCTGTGGCCTAGATGTGGGAGAATGTGAAAACAGAGCGAGAGAGATGCCAGGGGTATGGGGCGC
CGGGGGCTCCCTGAAGGTCACCATTCTGCAGAGCAGTGACAGCCGGGCCTTTAGCACTGTACCCCTGACA
CCTGTCCCCCGCCCCAGTGACTCCGTCTCCTCCACCCCTGCGGCTACCAGCACTCCCTCTAAGCAGGCCC
TCCAGTTCTTCTGCTACATCTGCAAGGCCAGCTGCTCCAGCCAGCAGGAGTTCCAGGACCACATGTCGGA
GCCTCAGCACCAGCAGCGGCTAGGGGAGATCCAGCACATGAGCCAAGCCTGCCTCCTGTCCCTGCTGCCC
GTGCCCCGGGACGTCCTGGAGACAGAGGATGAGGAGCCTCCACCAAGGCGCTGGTGCAACACCTGCCAGC
TCTACTACATGGGGGACCTGATCCAACACCGCAGGACACAGGACCACAAGATTGCCAAACAATCCTTGCG
ACCCTTCTGCACCGTTTGCAACCGCTACTTCAAAACCCCTCGCAAGTTTGTGGAGCACGTGAAGTCCCAG
GGGCATAAGGACAAAGCCAAGGAGCTGAAGTCGCTTGAGAAAGAAATTGCTGGCCAAGATGAGGACCACT
TCATTACAGTGGACGCTGTGGGTTGCTTCGAGGGTGATGAAGAAGAGGAAGAGGATGATGAGGATGAAGA
AGAGATCGAGGTTGAGGAGGAACTCTGCAAGCAGGTGAGGTCCAGAGATATATCCAGAGAGGAGTGGAAG
GGCTCGGAGACCTACAGCCCCAATACTGCATATGGTGTGGACTTCCTGGTGCCCGTGATGGGCTATATCT
GCCGCATCTGCCACAAGTTCTATCACAGCAACTCAGGGGCACAGCTCTCCCACTGCAAGTCCCTGGGCCA
CTTTGAGAACCTGCAGAAATACAAGGCGGCCAAGAACCCCAGCCCCACCACCCGACCTGTGAGCCGCCGG
TGCGCAATCAACGCCCGGAACGCTTTGACAGCCCTGTTCACCTCCAGCGGCCGCCCACCCTCCCAGCCCA
ACACCCAGGACAAAACACCCAGCAAGGTGACGGCTCGACCCTCCCAGCCCCCACTACCTCGGCGCTCAAC
CCGCCTCAAAACCTAGTAATGAACTAGTCCGTAACTTGAAAGTATTTCGATTTCTTGGCTTTATATATCT
TGTGGAAAGGACGACCTATTGCGATCTTTATAGAATCT
