>Addgene plasmid #142930 | TFORF2330 | depositor partial sequence | sequence record 280929 | Barcode
CCTATTGCGATCTTTATAGAATCT
